Addgene plasmid #132379: pRD141
Purpose: contains the sequence of mKate2 for C-term fusions in the pGGD000 backbone (GreenGate)
Depositing lab: Rüdiger Simon. Depositing organization: Heinrich-Heine-Universitaet Duesseldorf. Publication: Over the rainbow: A practical guide for fluorescent protein selection in plant FRET experiments. Denay G, Schultz P, Hansch S, Weidtkamp-Peters S, Simon R. Plant Direct. 2019 Dec 6;3(12):e00189. doi: 10.1002/pld3.189. eCollection 2019 Dec. PubMed 31844834.
Backbone
  Vector backbone: pGGD000
  Backbone size w/o insert (bp): 2682
  Total vector size (bp): 3387
  Vector type: GreenGate Entry plasmid
Growth in bacteria
  Bacterial resistance: Ampicillin, 100 μg/mL
  Growth temperature: 37°C
  Growth strain: DH5alpha
  Copy number: High Copy
Gene/Insert
  Gene/Insert name: mKate2
  Insert size (bp): 705
Resource information
  A portion of this plasmid was derived from a plasmid made by: Originally cloned by Rebecca Burkart (Heinrich-Heine Universität)
Terms and licenses: Academic/Nonprofit Terms; Industry Terms: Not Available to Industry
Depositor comments: Please visit https://www.biorxiv.org/content/10.1101/734616v2 for bioRxiv preprint.
How to cite: pRD141 was a gift from Rüdiger Simon (Addgene plasmid # 132379 ; http://n2t.net/addgene:132379 ; RRID:Addgene_132379)
