[The description below was written by a language model from this plasmid's Addgene catalogue record and pLannotate feature annotations shown in this document.]
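Description:
pRD141 is a GreenGate entry plasmid built on the pGGD000 backbone, the module position used in the GreenGate Golden Gate-style assembly system for C-terminal tags. It is a small (about 3.4 kb) bacterial cloning vector with no plant expression capability of its own. It replicates in E. coli from a high-copy ColE1/pUC-type origin and is selected with ampicillin through the β-lactamase gene and its native promoter. The remaining annotated backbone elements are remnants of the parental cloning vector rather than functional parts of the payload: the lac promoter and operator, a CAP binding site, and fragments of lacZα, lacI, rop and bom.

The insert is the roughly 700 bp coding sequence of mKate2, a monomeric, rapidly maturing, constitutively fluorescent red protein derived from Entacmaea quadricolor. It lies between SP6 and T7 phage promoters, which face inward across the cloning site and are commonly used as sequencing primer sites. No plant promoter, terminator or plant resistance cassette is present. In the GreenGate scheme these are supplied by other entry modules and by the destination vector, and the parts are joined in a defined order by type IIS restriction and ligation to give a binary plant transformation construct. The type IIS sites and overhangs that flank the module are not annotated in the feature table.

The plasmid is intended as a reusable building block for fusing mKate2 to the C-terminus of a protein of interest. It was deposited with a study that compared fluorescent proteins for FRET experiments in plants, where mKate2 would serve as a red partner in such assays.
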