Features (pLannotate 1.2.2; 13 found; start..end, strand, type, name):
     15..45      +  promoter       lac promoter: promoter for the E. coli lac operon
     53..69      +  protein_bind   lac operator: The lac repressor binds to the lac operator to inhibit transcription in E. coli. This inhibition can be relieved by adding lactose or isopropyl-β-D-thiogalactopyranoside (IPTG). lac repressor encoded by lacI
     83..101     +  promoter       SP6 promoter: promoter for bacteriophage SP6 RNA polymerase
    125..820     +  CDS            mKate2: mKate2 is a basic (constitutively fluorescent) red fluorescent protein published in 2009, derived from Entacmaea quadricolor. It is reported to be a rapidly-maturing monomer with moderate acid sensitivity.
    845..863     -  promoter       T7 promoter: promoter for bacteriophage T7 RNA polymerase
    865..1017    +  CDS            lacZα (fragment): LacZα fragment of β-galactosidase; lacZ fragment
   1023..1122    -  misc_feature   bom (fragment): basis of mobility region from pBR322
   1224..1259    -  CDS            rop (fragment): Rop protein, which maintains plasmids at low copy number; rop
   1354..1458    +  promoter       AmpR promoter: bla
   1459..2319    +  CDS            AmpR: β-lactamase; bla; confers resistance to ampicillin, carbenicillin, and related antibiotics
   2490..3078    +  rep_origin     ori: high-copy-number ColE1/pMB1/pBR322/pUC origin of replication
   3261..3353    +  CDS            lacI (fragment): lac repressor; lacI; The lac repressor binds to the lac operator to inhibit transcription in E. coli. This inhibition can be relieved by adding lactose or isopropyl-β-D-thiogalactopyranoside (IPTG).
   3366..3387    +  protein_bind   CAP binding site: CAP binding activates transcription in the presence of cAMP. E. coli catabolite activator protein
>Addgene plasmid #132379 | pRD141 | addgene full sequence | sequence record 258690 | Addgene NGS Result
TAGGCACCCCAGGCTTTACACTTTATGCTTCCGGCTCGTATGTTGTGTGGAATTGTGAGCGGATAACAAT
TTCACACGAGCTATTTAGGTGACACTATAGAAGTGAAGCTTGGTCTCATCAGTTATGGTGTCGGAGCTCA
TCAAGGAGAACATGCACATGAAGCTCTACATGGAGGGCACCGTCAACAACCACCACTTCAAGTGCACCTC
GGAAGGCGAGGGCAAGCCCTACGAGGGCACCCAGACCATGCGCATCAAGGCCGTCGAGGGTGGTCCTCTG
CCCTTCGCCTTCGACATCCTCGCCACCTCGTTCATGTACGGCTCCAAGACGTTCATCAACCACACGCAGG
GCATCCCCGACTTTTTCAAGCAGTCGTTCCCCGAGGGCTTCACCTGGGAGCGTGTCACCACCTACGAGGA
CGGCGGTGTCCTCACCGCCACCCAGGACACCTCGCTCCAGGACGGCTGCCTCATCTACAACGTCAAGATC
CGCGGTGTCAACTTCCCCTCGAACGGTCCCGTCATGCAGAAGAAGACGCTCGGCTGGGAGGCCTCGACCG
AGACGCTCTACCCCGCCGACGGTGGCCTCGAGGGTCGTGCCGACATGGCGCTCAAGCTCGTCGGTGGTGG
TCACCTCATCTGCAACCTCAAGACCACCTACCGCTCCAAGAAGCCCGCCAAGAACCTCAAGATGCCCGGT
GTCTACTACGTCGACCGTCGTCTCGAGCGCATCAAGGAGGCCGACAAGGAAACCTACGTCGAGCAGCACG
AGGTCGCCGTCGCTCGCTACTGCGATCTGCCCTCGAAACTCGGTCACCGCTAACTGCTGAGACCGAATTC
TCGCCCTATAGTGAGTCGTATTACCTGGCCGTCGTTTTACAACGTCGTGACTGGGAAAACCCTGGCGTTA
CCCAACTTAATCGCCTTGCAGCACATCCCCCTTTCGCCAGCTGGCGTAATAGCGAAGAGGCCCGCACCGA
TCGCCCTTCCCAACAGTTGCGCAGCCTGAATGGCGAATGGCGCCTGATGCGGTATTTTCTCCTTACGCAT
CTGTGCGGTATTTCACACCGCATATGGTGCACTCTCAGTACAATCTGCTCTGATGCCGCATAGTTAAGCC
AGCCCCGACACCCGCCAACACCCGCTGACGCGCCCTGACGGGCTTGTCTGCTCCCGGCATCCGCTTACAG
ACAAGCTGTGACCGTCTCCGGGAGCTGCATGTGTCAGAGGTTTTCACCGTCATCACCGAAACGCGCGAGA
CGAAAGGGCCTCGTGATACGCCTATTTTTATAGGTTAATGTCATGATAATAATGGTTTCTTAGACGTCAG
GTGGCACTTTTCGGGGAAATGTGCGCGGAACCCCTATTTGTTTATTTTTCTAAATACATTCAAATATGTA
TCCGCTCATGAGACAATAACCCTGATAAATGCTTCAATAATATTGAAAAAGGAAGAGTATGAGTATTCAA
CATTTCCGTGTCGCCCTTATTCCCTTTTTTGCGGCATTTTGCCTTCCTGTTTTTGCTCACCCAGAAACGC
TGGTGAAAGTAAAAGATGCTGAAGATCAGTTGGGTGCACGAGTGGGTTACATCGAACTGGATCTCAACAG
CGGTAAGATCCTTGAGAGTTTTCGCCCCGAAGAACGTTTTCCAATGATGAGCACTTTTAAAGTTCTGCTA
TGTGGCGCGGTATTATCCCGTATTGACGCCGGGCAAGAGCAACTCGGTCGCCGCATACACTATTCTCAGA
ATGACTTGGTTGAGTACTCACCAGTCACAGAAAAGCATCTTACGGATGGCATGACAGTAAGAGAATTATG
CAGTGCTGCCATAACCATGAGTGATAACACTGCGGCCAACTTACTTCTGACAACGATCGGAGGACCGAAG
GAGCTAACCGCTTTTTTGCACAACATGGGGGATCATGTAACTCGCCTTGATCGTTGGGAACCGGAGCTGA
ATGAAGCCATACCAAACGACGAGCGTGACACCACGATGCCTGTAGCAATGGCAACAACGTTGCGCAAACT
ATTAACTGGCGAACTACTTACTCTAGCTTCCCGGCAACAATTAATAGACTGGATGGAGGCGGATAAAGTT
GCAGGACCACTTCTGCGCTCGGCCCTTCCGGCTGGCTGGTTTATTGCTGATAAATCTGGAGCCGGTGAGC
GTGGCTCTCGAGGTATCATTGCAGCACTGGGGCCAGATGGTAAGCCCTCCCGTATCGTAGTTATCTACAC
GACGGGGAGTCAGGCAACTATGGATGAACGAAATAGACAGATCGCTGAGATAGGTGCCTCACTGATTAAG
CATTGGTAACTGTCAGACCAAGTTTACTCATATATACTTTAGATTGATTTAAAACTTCATTTTTAATTTA
AAAGGATCTAGGTGAAGATCCTTTTTGATAATCTCATGACCAAAATCCCTTAACGTGAGTTTTCGTTCCA
CTGAGCGTCAGACCCCGTAGAAAAGATCAAAGGATCTTCTTGAGATCCTTTTTTTCTGCGCGTAATCTGC
TGCTTGCAAACAAAAAAACCACCGCTACCAGCGGTGGTTTGTTTGCCGGATCAAGAGCTACCAACTCTTT
TTCCGAAGGTAACTGGCTTCAGCAGAGCGCAGATACCAAATACTGTTCTTCTAGTGTAGCCGTAGTTAGG
CCACCACTTCAAGAACTCTGTAGCACCGCCTACATACCTCGCTCTGCTAATCCTGTTACCAGTGGCTGCT
GCCAGTGGCGATAAGTCGTGTCTTACCGGGTTGGACTCAAGACGATAGTTACCGGATAAGGCGCAGCGGT
CGGGCTGAACGGGGGGTTCGTGCACACAGCCCAGCTTGGAGCGAACGACCTACACCGAACTGAGATACCT
ACAGCGTGAGCTATGAGAAAGCGCCACGCTTCCCGAAGGGAGAAAGGCGGACAGGTATCCGGTAAGCGGC
AGGGTCGGAACAGGAGAGCGCACGAGGGAGCTTCCAGGGGGAAACGCCTGGTATCTTTATAGTCCTGTCG
GGTTTCGCCACCTCTGACTTGAGCGTCGATTTTTGTGATGCTCGTCAGGGGGGCGGAGCCTATGGAAAAA
CGCCAGCAACGCGGCCTTTTTACGGTTCCTGGCCTTTTGCTGGCCTTTTGCTCACATGTTCTTTCCTGCG
TTATCCCCTGATTCTGTGGATAACCGTATTACCGCCTTTGAGTGAGCTGATACCGCTCGCCGCAGCCGAA
CGACCGAGCGCAGCGAGTCAGTGAGCGAGGAAGCGGAAGAGCGCCCAATACGCAAACCGCCTCTCCCCGC
GCGTTGGCCGATTCATTAATGCAGCTGGCACGACAGGTTTCCCGACTGGAAAGCGGGCAGTGAGCGCAAC
GCAATTAATGTGAGTTAGCTCACTCAT
